>Addgene plasmid #86773 | pcsII-LMP7-flag | addgene full sequence | sequence record 170757 | Addgene NGS Result
GACATTGATTATTGACTAGTTATTAATAGTAATCAATTACGGGGTCATTAGTTCATAGCCCATATATGGA
GTTCCGCGTTACATAACTTACGGTAAATGGCCCGCCTGGCTGACCGCCCAACGACCCCCGCCCATTGACG
TCAATAATGACGTATGTTCCCATAGTAACGCCAATAGGGACTTTCCATTGACGTCAATGGGTGGAGTATT
TACGGTAAACTGCCCACTTGGCAGTACATCAAGTGTATCATATGCCAAGTACGCCCCCTATTGACGTCAA
TGACGGTAAATGGCCCGCCTGGCATTATGCCCAGTACATGACCTTATGGGACTTTCCTACTTGGCAGTAC
ATCTACGTATTAGTCATCGCTATTACCATGGTGATGCGGTTTTGGCAGTACATCAATGGGCGTGGATAGC
GGTTTGACTCACGGGGATTTCCAAGTCTCCACCCCATTGACGTCAATGGGAGTTTGTTTTGGCACCAAAA
TCAACGGGACTTTCCAAAATGTCGTAACAACTCCGCCCCATTGACGCAAATGGGCGGTAGGCGTGTACGG
TGGGAGGTCTATATAAGCAGCGCGTTTTGCCTGTACTGGGTCTCTCTGGTTAGACCAGATCTGAGCCTGG
GAGCTCTCTGGCTAACTAGGGAACCCACTGCTTAAGCCTCAATAAAGCTTGCCTTGAGTGCTTCAAGTAG
TGTGTGCCCGTCTGTTGTGTGACTCTGGTAACTAGAGATCCCTCAGACCCTTTTAGTCAGTGTGGAAAAT
CTCTAGCAGTGGCGCCCGAACAGGGACTTGAAAGCGAAAGGGAAACCAGAGGAGCTCTCTCGACGCAGGA
CTCGGCTTGCTGAAGCGCGCACGGCAAGAGGCGAGGGGCGGCGACTGGTGAGTACGCCAAAAATTTTGAC
TAGCGGAGGCTAGAAGGAGAGAGATGGGTGCGAGAGCGTCAGTATTAAGCGGGGGAGAATTAGATCGCGA
TGGGAAAAAATTCGGTTAAGGCCAGGGGGAAAGAAAAAATATAAATTAAAACATATAGTATGGGCAAGCA
GGGAGCTAGAACGATTCGCAGTTAATCCTGGCCTGTTAGAAACATCAGAAGGCTGTAGACAAATACTGGG
ACAGCTACAACCATCCCTTCAGACAGGATCAGAAGAACTTAGATCATTATATAATACAGTAGCAACCCTC
TATTGTGTGCATCAAAGGATAGAGATAAAAGACACCAAGGAAGCTTTAGACAAGATAGAGGAAGAGCAAA
ACAAAAGTAAGACCACCGCACAGCAAGGGCCGCTGATCTTCAGACCTGGAGGAGGAGATATGAGGGACAA
TTGGAGAAGTGAATTATATAAATATAAAGTAGTAAAAATTGAACCATTAGGAGTAGCACCCACCAAGGCA
AAGAGAAGAGTGGTGCAGAGAGAAAAAAGAGCAGTGGGAATAGGAGCTTTGTTCCTTGGGTTCTTGGGAG
CAGCAGGAAGCACTATGGGCGCAGCGTCAATGACGCTGACGGTACAGGCCAGACAATTATTGTCTGGTAT
AGTGCAGCAGCAGAACAATTTGCTGAGGGCTATTGAGGCGCAACAGCATCTGTTGCAACTCACAGTCTGG
GGCATCAAGCAGCTCCAGGCAAGAATCCTGGCTGTGGAAAGATACCTAAAGGATCAACAGCTCCTGGGGA
TTTGGGGTTGCTCTGGAAAACTCATTTGCACCACTGCTGTGCCTTGGAATGCTAGTTGGAGTAATAAATC
TCTGGAACAGATTTGGAATCACACGACCTGGATGGAGTGGGACAGAGAAATTAACAATTACACAAGCTTA
ATACACTCCTTAATTGAAGAATCGCAAAACCAGCAAGAAAAGAATGAACAAGAATTATTGGAATTAGATA
AATGGGCAAGTTTGTGGAATTGGTTTAACATAACAAATTGGCTGTGGTATATAAAATTATTCATAATGAT
AGTAGGAGGCTTGGTAGGTTTAAGAATAGTTTTTGCTGTACTTTCTATAGTGAATAGAGTTAGGCAGGGA
TATTCACCATTATCGTTTCAGACCCACCTCCCAACCCCGAGGGGACCCGACAGGCCCGAAGGAATAGAAG
AAGAAGGTGGAGAGAGAGACAGAGACAGATCCATTCGATTAGTGAACGGATCTACAAATGGCAGTATTCA
TCCACAATTTTAAAAGAAAAGGGGGGATTGGGGGGTACAGTGCAGGGGAAAGAATAGTAGACATAATAGC
AACAGACATACAAACTAAAGAATTACAAAAACAAATTACAAAAATTCAAAATTTTCGGGTTTATTACAGG
GACAGCAGAAATTCACTTTGAATTAATTCAAGCTTCGTGAGGCTCCGGTGCCCGTCAGTGGGCAGAGCGC
ACATCGCCCACAGTCCCCGAGAAGTTGGGGGGAGGGGTCGGCAATTGAACCGGTGCCTAGAGAAGGTGGC
GCGGGGTAAACTGGGAAAGTGATGTCGTGTACTGGCTCCGCCTTTTTCCCGAGGGTGGGGGAGAACCGTA
TATAAGTGCAGTAGTCGCCGTGAACGTTCTTTTTCGCAACGGGTTTGCCGCCAGAACACAGGTAAGTGCC
GTGTGTGGTTCCCGCGGGCCTGGCCTCTTTACGGGTTATGGCCCTTGCGTGCCTTGAATTACTTCCACCT
GGCTCCAGTACGTGATTCTTGATCCCGAGCTGGAGCCAGGGGCGGGCCTTGCGCTTTAGGAGCCCCTTCG
CCTCGTGCTTGAGTTGAGGCCTGGCCTGGGCGCTGGGGCCGCCGCGTGCGAATCTGGTGGCACCTTCGCG
CCTGTCTCGCTGCTTTCGATAAGTCTCTAGCCATTTAAAATTTTTGATGACCTGCTGCGACGCTTTTTTT
CTGGCAAGATAGTCTTGTAAATGCGGGCCAGGATCTGCACACTGGTATTTCGGTTTTTGGGGCCGCGGGC
GGCGACGGGGCCCGTGCGTCCCAGCGCACATGTTCGGCGAGGCGGGGCCTGCGAGCGCGGCCACCGAGAA
TCGGACGGGGGTAGTCTCAAGCTGGCCGGCCTGCTCTGGTGCCTGGCCTCGCGCCGCCGTGTATCGCCCC
GCCCTGGGCGGCAAGGCTGGCCCGGTCGGCACCAGTTGCGTGAGCGGAAAGATGGCCGCTTCCCGGCCCT
GCTCCAGGGGGCTCAAAATGGAGGACGCGGCGCTCGGGAGAGCGGGCGGGTGAGTCACCCACACAAAGGA
AAGGGGCCTTTCCGTCCTCAGCCGTCGCTTCATGTGACTCCACGGAGTACCGGGCGCCGTCCAGGCACCT
CGATTAGTTCTGGAGCTTTTGGAGTACGTCGTCTTTAGGTTGGGGGGAGGGGTTTTATGCGATGGAGTTT
CCCCACACTGAGTGGGTGGAGACTGAAGTTAGGCCAGCTTGGCACTTGATGTAATTCTCCTTGGAATTTG
CCCTTTTTGAGTTTGGATCTTGGTTCATTCTCAAGCCTCAGACAGTGGTTCAAAGTTTTTTTCTTCCATT
TCAGGTGTCGTGAACACGCTACCGGTCTCGACCATGGCGCTACTAGATGTATGCGGAGCCCCCCGAGGGC
AGCGGCCGGAATCGGCTCTCCCGGTTGCGGGAAGCGGGCGTCGCTCGGACCCAGGACACTACAGTTTCTC
TATGCGATCTCCAGAGCTCGCTTTACCCCGGGGAATGCAGCCCACAGAATTCTTCCAGTCCCTGGGTGGG
GACGGAGAAAGGAACGTTCAGATTGAGATGGCCCATGGCACCACCACGCTCGCCTTCAAGTTCCAGCATG
GAGTGATTGCAGCAGTGGATTCTCGGGCCTCAGCTGGGTCCTACATTAGTGCCTTACGGGTGAACAAGGT
GATTGAGATTAACCCTTACCTGCTTGGCACCATGTCTGGCTGTGCAGCAGACTGTCAGTACTGGGAGCGC
CTGCTGGCCAAGGAATGCAGGCTGTACTATCTGCGAAATGGAGAACGTATTTCAGTGTCGGCAGCCTCCA
AGCTGCTGTCCAACATGATGTGCCAGTACCGGGGCATGGGCCTCTCTATGGGCAGTATGATCTGTGGCTG
GGATAAGAAGGGTCCTGGACTCTACTACGTGGATGAACATGGGACTCGGCTCTCAGGAAATATGTTCTCC
ACGGGTAGTGGGAACACTTATGCCTACGGGGTCATGGACAGTGGCTATCGGCCTAATCTTAGCCCTGAAG
AGGCCTATGACCTTGGCCGCAGGGCTATTGCTTATGCCACTCACAGAGACAGCTATTCTGGAGGCGTTGT
CAATATGTACCACATGAAGGAAGATGGTTGGGTGAAAGTAGAAAGTACAGATGTCAGTGACCTGCTGCAC
CAGTACCGGGAAGCCAATCAAGACTACAAGGACGACGATGACAAGGCGGCCGCGGATCCTCTAGAGTTAA
CATCGAGGGATCAAGCTTATCGATAATCAACCTCTGGATTACAAAATTTGTGAAAGATTGACTGGTATTC
TTAACTATGTTGCTCCTTTTACGCTATGTGGATACGCTGCTTTAATGCCTTTGTATCATGCTATTGCTTC
CCGTATGGCTTTCATTTTCTCCTCCTTGTATAAATCCTGGTTGCTGTCTCTTTATGAGGAGTTGTGGCCC
GTTGTCAGGCAACGTGGCGTGGTGTGCACTGTGTTTGCTGACGCAACCCCCACTGGTTGGGGCATTGCCA
CCACCTGTCAGCTCCTTTCCGGGACTTTCGCTTTCCCCCTCCCTATTGCCACGGCGGAACTCATCGCCGC
CTGCCTTGCCCGCTGCTGGACAGGGGCTCGGCTGTTGGGCACTGACAATTCCGTGGTGTTGTCGGGGAAG
CTGACGTCCTTTCCATGGCTGCTCGCCTGTGTTGCCACCTGGATTCTGCGCGGGACGTCCTTCTGCTACG
TCCCTTCGGCCCTCAATCCAGCGGACCTTCCTTCCCGCGGCCTGCTGCCGGCTCTGCGGCCTCTTCCGCG
TCTTCGCCTTCGCCCTCAGACGAGTCGGATCTCCCTTTGGGCCGCCTCCCCGCATCGATACCGTCGAGAC
CTAGAAAAACATGGAGCAATCACAAGTAGCAATACAGCAGCTACCAATGCTGATTGTGCCTGGCTAGAAG
CACAAGAGGAGGAGGAGGTGGGTTTTCCAGTCACACCTCAGGTACCTTTAAGACCAATGACTTACAAGGC
AGCTGTAGATCTTAGCCACTTTTTAAAAGAAAAGGGGGGACTGGAAGGGCTAATTCACTCCCAACGAAGA
CAAGATATCCTTGATCTGTGGATCTACCACACACAAGGCTACTTCCCTGATTGGCAGAACTACACACCAG
GGCCAGGGATCAGATATCCACTGACCTTTGGATGGTGCTACAAGCTAGTACCAGTTGAGCAAGAGAAGGT
AGAAGAAGCCAATGAAGGAGAGAACACCCGCTTGTTACACCCTGTGAGCCTGCATGGGATGGATGACCCG
GAGAGAGAAGTATTAGAGTGGAGGTTTGACAGCCGCCTAGCATTTCATCACATGGCCCGAGAGCTGCATC
CGGACTGTACTGGGTCTCTCTGGTTAGACCAGATCTGAGCCTGGGAGCTCTCTGGCTAACTAGGGAACCC
ACTGCTTAAGCCTCAATAAAGCTTGCCTTGAGTGCTTCAAGTAGTGTGTGCCCGTCTGTTGTGTGACTCT
GGTAACTAGAGATCCCTCAGACCCTTTTAGTCAGTGTGGAAAATCTCTAGCAGGGCCCGTTTAAACCCGC
TGATCAGCCTCGACTGTGCCTTCTAGTTGCCAGCCATCTGTTGTTTGCCCCTCCCCCGTGCCTTCCTTGA
CCCTGGAAGGTGCCACTCCCACTGTCCTTTCCTAATAAAATGAGGAAATTGCATCGCATTGTCTGAGTAG
GTGTCATTCTATTCTGGGGGGTGGGGTGGGGCAGGACAGCAAGGGGGAGGATTGGGAAGACAATAGCAGG
CATGCTGGGGATGCGGTGGGCTCTATGGCTTCTGAGGCGGAAAGAACCAGCTGGGGCTCTAGGGGGTATC
CCC
[124 nt withheld, positions 6024-6147]
C
[91 nt withheld, positions 6149-6239]
A
[49 nt withheld, positions 6241-6289]
CCTTTGACGTTGGAGTCCACGTTCTTT
[37 nt withheld, positions 6317-6353]
ACCCTATCTCGGTCTATTCTTTTGATTTATAAGGGATTTTGCCGATTTCGGCCTATTGGTTAAAAAATGA
GCTGATTTAACAAAAATTTAACGCGAATTAATTCTGTGGAATGTGTGTCAGTTAGGGTGTGGAAAGTCCC
CAGGCTCCCCAGCAGGCAGAAGTATGCAAAGCATGCATCTCAATTAGTCAGCAACCAGGTGTGGAAAGTC
CCCAGGCTCCCCAGCAGGCAGAAGTATGCAAAGCATGCATCTCAATTAGTCAGCAACCATAGTCCCGCCC
CTAACTCCGCCCATCCCGCCCCTAACTCCGCCCAGTTCCGCCCATTCTCCGCCCCATGGCTGACTAATTT
TTTTTATTTATGCAGAGGCCGAGGCCGCCTCTGCCTCTGAGCTATTCCAGAAGTAGTGAGGAGGCTTTTT
TGGAGGCCTAGGCTTTTGCAAAAAGCTCCCGGGAGCTTGTATATCCATTTTCGGATCTGATCAGCACGTG
TTGACAATTAATCATCGGCATAGTATATCGGCATAGTATAATACGACAAGGTGAGGAACTAAACCATGGC
CAAGTTGACCAGTGCCGTTCCGGTGCTCACCGCGCGCGACGTCGCCGGAGCGGTCGAGTTCTGGACCGAC
CGGCTCGGGTTCTCCCGGGACTTCGTGGAGGACGACTTCGCCGGTGTGGTCCGGGACGACGTGACCCTGT
TCATCAGCGCGGTCCAGGACCAGGTGGTGCCGGACAACACCCTGGCCTGGGTGTGGGTGCGCGGCCTGGA
CGAGCTGTACGCCGAGTGGTCGGAGGTCGTGTCCACGAACTTCCGGGACGCCTCCGGGCCGGCCATGACC
GAGATCGGCGAGCAGCCGTGGGGGCGGGAGTTCGCCCTGCGCGACCCGGCCGGCAACTGCGTGCACTTCG
TGGCCGAGGAGCAGGACTGACACGTGCTACGAGATTTCGATTCCACCGCCGCCTTCTATGAAAGGTTGGG
CTTCGGAATCGTTTTCCGGGACGCCGGCTGGATGATCCTCCAGCGCGGGGATCTCATGCTGGAGTTCTTC
GCCCACCCCAACTTGTTTATTGCAGCTTATAATGGTTACAAATAAAGCAATAGCATCACAAATTTCACAA
ATAAAGCATTTTTTTCACTGCATTCTAGTTGTGGTTTGTCCAAACTCATCAATGTATCTTATCATGTCTG
TATACCGTCGACCTCTAGCTAGAGCTTGGCGTAATCATGGTCATAGCTGTTTCCTGTGTGAAATTGTTAT
CCGCTCACAATTCCACACAACATACGAGCCGGAAGCATAAAGTGTAAAGCCTGGGGTGCCTAATGAGTGA
GCTAACTCACATTAATTGCGTTGCGCTCACTGCCCGCTTTCCAGTCGGGAAACCTGTCGTGCCAGCTGCA
TTAATGAATCGGCCAACGCGCGGGGAGAGGCGGTTTGCGTATTGGGCGCTCTTCCGCTTCCTCGCTCACT
GACTCGCTGCGCTCGGTCGTTCGGCTGCGGCGAGCGGTATCAGCTCACTCAAAGGCGGTAATACGGTTAT
CCACAGAATCAGGGGATAACGCAGGAAAGAACATGTGAGCAAAAGGCCAGCAAAAGGCCAGGAACCGTAA
AAAGGCCGCGTTGCTGGCGTTTTTCCATAGGCTCCGCCCCCCTGACGAGCATCACAAAAATCGACGCTCA
AGTCAGAGGTGGCGAAACCCGACAGGACTATAAAGATACCAGGCGTTTCCCCCTGGAAGCTCCCTCGTGC
GCTCTCCTGTTCCGACCCTGCCGCTTACCGGATACCTGTCCGCCTTTCTCCCTTCGGGAAGCGTGGCGCT
TTCTCATAGCTCACGCTGTAGGTATCTCAGTTCGGTGTAGGTCGTTCGCTCCAAGCTGGGCTGTGTGCAC
GAACCCCCCGTTCAGCCCGACCGCTGCGCCTTATCCGGTAACTATCGTCTTGAGTCCAACCCGGTAAGAC
ACGACTTATCGCCACTGGCAGCAGCCACTGGTAACAGGATTAGCAGAGCGAGGTATGTAGGCGGTGCTAC
AGAGTTCTTGAAGTGGTGGCCTAACTACGGCTACACTAGAAGAACAGTATTTGGTATCTGCGCTCTGCTG
AAGCCAGTTACCTTCGGAAAAAGAGTTGGTAGCTCTTGATCCGGCAAACAAACCACCGCTGGTAGCGGTG
GTTTTTTTGTTTGCAAGCAGCAGATTACGCGCAGAAAAAAAGGATCTCAAGAAGATCCTTTGATCTTTTC
TACGGGGTCTGACGCTCAGTGGAACGAAAACTCACGTTAAGGGATTTTGGTCATGAGATTATCAAAAAGG
ATCTTCACCTAGATCCTTTTAAATTAAAAATGAAGTTTTAAATCAATCTAAAGTATATATGAGTAAACTT
GGTCTGACAGTTACCAATGCTTAATCAGTGAGGCACCTATCTCAGCGATCTGTCTATTTCGTTCATCCAT
AGTTGCCTGACTCCCCGTCGTGTAGATAACTACGATACGGGAGGGCTTACCATCTGGCCCCAGTGCTGCA
ATGATACCGCGAGACCCACGCTCACCGGCTCCAGATTTATCAGCAATAAACCAGCCAGCCGGAAGGGCCG
AGCGCAGAAGTGGTCCTGCAACTTTATCCGCCTCCATCCAGTCTATTAATTGTTGCCGGGAAGCTAGAGT
AAGTAGTTCGCCAGTTAATAGTTTGCGCAACGTTGTTGCCATTGCTACAGGCATCGTGGTGTCACGCTCG
TCGTTTGGTATGGCTTCATTCAGCTCCGGTTCCCAACGATCAAGGCGAGTTACATGATCCCCCATGTTGT
GCAAAAAAGCGGTTAGCTCCTTCGGTCCTCCGATCGTTGTCAGAAGTAAGTTGGCCGCAGTGTTATCACT
CATGGTTATGGCAGCACTGCATAATTCTCTTACTGTCATGCCATCCGTAAGATGCTTTTCTGTGACTGGT
GAGTACTCAACCAAGTCATTCTGAGAATAGTGTATGCGGCGACCGAGTTGCTCTTGCCCGGCGTCAATAC
GGGATAATACCGCGCCACATAGCAGAACTTTAAAAGTGCTCATCATTGGAAAACGTTCTTCGGGGCGAAA
ACTCTCAAGGATCTTACCGCTGTTGAGATCCAGTTCGATGTAACCCACTCGTGCACCCAACTGATCTTCA
GCATCTTTTACTTTCACCAGCGTTTCTGGGTGAGCAAAAACAGGAAGGCAAAATGCCGCAAAAAAGGGAA
TAAGGGCGACACGGAAATGTTGAATACTCATACTCTTCCTTTTTCAATATTATTGAAGCATTTATCAGGG
TTATTGTCTCATGAGCGGATACATATTTGAATGTATTTAGAAAAATAAACAAATAGGGGTTCCGCGCACA
TTTCCCCGAAAAGTGCCACCTGACGTCGACGGATCGGGAGATCTCCCGATCCCCTATGGTGCACTCTCAG
TACAATCTGCTCTGATGCCGCATAGTTAAGCCAGTATCTGCTCCCTGCTTGTGTGTTGGAGGTCGCTGAG
TAGTGCGCGAGCAAAATTTAAGCTACAACAAGGCAAGGCTTGACCGACAATTGCATGAAGAATCTGCTTA
GGGTTAGGCGTTTTGCGCTGCTTCGCGATGTACGGGCCAGATATACGCGTT
Features (pLannotate 1.2.2; 30 found; start..end, strand, type, name):
      1..380     +  enhancer       CMV enhancer: human cytomegalovirus immediate early enhancer
    381..580     +  promoter       CMV promoter: human cytomegalovirus (CMV) immediate early promoter
    598..778     +  LTR            5' LTR (truncated): truncated 5' long terminal repeat (LTR) from HIV-1
    825..950     +  misc_feature   HIV-1 Ψ: packaging signal of human immunodeficiency virus type 1
    934..1272    +  CDS            HIV-1 gag (fragment): gag protein from human immunodeficiency virus 1; gag
   1442..1675    +  misc_feature   RRE: The Rev response element (RRE) of HIV-1 allows for Rev-dependent mRNA export from the nucleus to the cytoplasm.
   2052..2152    +  CDS            Rev (fragment): human immunodeficiency virus 1 (HIV-1) Rev protein; rev; enhances nuclear export of unspliced and incompletely spliced viral mRNAs
   2178..2295    +  misc_feature   cPPT/CTS: central polypurine tract and central termination sequence of HIV-1
   2351..3513    +  promoter       EF-1α promoter: strong constitutive promoter for human elongation factor EF-1α
   3534..4361    +  CDS            PSMB8: PSB8_HUMAN - Also known as LMP7, PSMB5i, RING10, Y2. Experimental evidence at protein level: Swiss-Prot protein existence level 1. The proteasome is a multicatalytic proteinase complex which is characterized by its ability to cleave peptides with Arg, Phe, Tyr, Leu, and Glu adjacent to the leaving group at neutral or slightly basic pH. The proteasome has an ATP-dependent proteolytic activity. This subunit is involved in antigen processing to generate class I binding peptides. Replacement of PSMB5 by PSMB8 increases the capacity of the immunoproteasome to cleave model peptides after hydrophobic
   4365..4385    +  CDS            FLAG (fragment): FLAG® epitope tag, followed by an enterokinase cleavage site
   4435..5023    +  misc_feature   WPRE: woodchuck hepatitis virus posttranscriptional regulatory element
   4948..5535    +  CDS            nef: NEF_HV112 - Experimental evidence at protein level: Swiss-Prot protein existence level 1. Extracellular Nef protein targets CD4(+) T-lymphocytes for apoptosis by interacting with CXCR4 surface receptors. From Human immunodeficiency virus type 1 group M subtype B (isolate PCV12) (HIV-1).
   5542..5722    +  LTR            5' LTR (truncated): truncated 5' long terminal repeat (LTR) from HIV-1
   5754..5978    +  polyA_signal   bGH poly(A) signal: bovine growth hormone polyadenylation signal
   5982..6003    +  promoter       SV40 promoter (fragment): SV40 enhancer and early promoter
   6024..6452    +  rep_origin     f1 ori (sequence partly withheld): f1 bacteriophage origin of replication; arrow indicates direction of (+) strand synthesis
   6466..6795    +  promoter       SV40 promoter: SV40 enhancer and early promoter
   6843..6890    +  promoter       EM7 promoter: synthetic bacterial promoter&nbsp
   6909..7283    +  CDS            BleoR: antibiotic-binding protein; Sh ble from Streptoalloteichus hindustanus; confers resistance to bleomycin, phleomycin, and Zeocin™
   7293..7418    +  CDS            ble (fragment): BLE_KLEPN - Experimental evidence at protein level: Swiss-Prot protein existence level 1. Binding protein with a strong affinity to the bleomycin family of antibiotics. Binds to CL990; an antimitotic-antibiotic compound. From Klebsiella pneumoniae.
   7413..7534    +  polyA_signal   SV40 poly(A) signal: SV40 polyadenylation signal
   7607..7623    -  protein_bind   lac operator: The lac repressor binds to the lac operator to inhibit transcription in E. coli. This inhibition can be relieved by adding lactose or isopropyl-β-D-thiogalactopyranoside (IPTG). lac repressor encoded by lacI
   7631..7661    -  promoter       lac promoter: promoter for the E. coli lac operon
   7676..7697    -  protein_bind   CAP binding site: CAP binding activates transcription in the presence of cAMP. E. coli catabolite activator protein
   7710..7802    -  CDS            lacI (fragment): lac repressor; lacI; The lac repressor binds to the lac operator to inhibit transcription in E. coli. This inhibition can be relieved by adding lactose or isopropyl-β-D-thiogalactopyranoside (IPTG).
   7985..8573    -  rep_origin     ori: high-copy-number ColE1/pMB1/pBR322/pUC origin of replication
   8744..9604    -  CDS            AmpR: β-lactamase; bla; confers resistance to ampicillin, carbenicillin, and related antibiotics
   9605..9709    -  promoter       AmpR promoter: bla
   9768..9820    -  misc_feature   bom (fragment): basis of mobility region from pBR322
