[The description below was written by a language model from this plasmid's Addgene catalogue record and pLannotate feature annotations shown in this document.]
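Description:
pcsII-LMP7-flag is an HIV-1-based lentiviral transfer plasmid, built on the pCSII-EF2-MCS backbone, for expressing C-terminally FLAG-tagged human LMP7 (PSMB8, the immunoproteasome β5i subunit) in mammalian cells. The sequenced record is about 10 kb. In bacteria it is maintained through a high-copy ColE1/pUC-type origin and selected with ampicillin via the β-lactamase gene. An f1 origin is also present.

The viral genome is transcribed in packaging cells from a CMV enhancer/promoter fused to a truncated 5' LTR, an arrangement that typically makes genomic RNA production Tat-independent. Downstream lie the Ψ packaging signal with a gag fragment, the Rev response element for nuclear export of unspliced RNA, and the cPPT/CTS, which aids nuclear import of the reverse-transcribed genome. The internal expression cassette uses the constitutive human EF-1α promoter to drive the roughly 830 bp PSMB8 coding sequence, followed directly by the FLAG epitope and then a WPRE to enhance transcript stability and expression. A nef-derived region and a second truncated LTR close the proviral unit, with a bGH polyadenylation signal just beyond it.

An SV40/EM7 promoter-driven bleomycin/Zeocin resistance cassette sits outside the LTRs, so it can select transfected cells but is not packaged into virus, and transduced cells carry no drug marker. The construct suits transient transfection or lentiviral delivery for stable LMP7-FLAG expression, with the tag allowing detection or immunoprecipitation. The associated publication concerns mTORC1, PRAS40 and immunoproteasome formation.
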