Addgene plasmid #86773: pcsII-LMP7-flag
Purpose: C-terminal flag-tagged protein expression in mammalian cells, lentiviral vector
Depositing lab: Do-Hyung Kim. Depositing organization: University of Minnesota. Publication: mTORC1 Coordinates Protein Synthesis and Immunoproteasome Formation via PRAS40 to Prevent Accumulation of Protein Stress. Yun YS, Kim KH, Tschida B, Sachs Z, Noble-Orcutt KE, Moriarity BS, Ai T, Ding R, Williams J, Chen L, Largaespada D, Kim DH. Mol Cell. 2016 Feb 18;61(4):625-39. doi: 10.1016/j.molcel.2016.01.013. Epub 2016 Feb 11. PubMed 26876939.
Backbone
  Vector backbone: pCSII-EF2-MCS
  Vector type: Mammalian Expression, Lentiviral
  Selectable markers: Zeo marker is outside the LTRs and will not be packaged into virus.
Growth in bacteria
  Bacterial resistance: Ampicillin, 100 μg/mL
  Growth temperature: 37°C
  Growth strain: NEB Stable
  Copy number: Unknown
Gene/Insert
  Gene/Insert name: immunoproteasome beta subunit 5 (LMP7)
  Species: H. sapiens (human)
  Insert size (bp): 831
  Entrez Gene: PSMB8 (a.k.a. ALDD, D6S216, D6S216E, JMP, LMP7, NKJO, PRAAS1, PSMB5i, RING10)
  Promoter: EF-1a
  Tag / fusion protein: flag (C terminal on insert)
  Cloning method: Unknown
  Sequencing primers: 5′ unknown
Terms and licenses: Academic/Nonprofit Terms; Industry Terms: Not Available to Industry
How to cite: pcsII-LMP7-flag was a gift from Do-Hyung Kim (Addgene plasmid # 86773 ; http://n2t.net/addgene:86773 ; RRID:Addgene_86773)
