>Addgene plasmid #86773 | pcsII-LMP7-flag | depositor partial sequence | sequence record 169116 | insert
ATGGCGCTACTAGATGTATGCGGAGCCCCCCGAGGGCAGCGGCCGGAATCGGCTCTCCCGGTTGCGGGAA
GCGGGCGTCGCTCGGACCCAGGACACTACAGTTTCTCTATGCGATCTCCAGAGCTCGCTTTACCCCGGGG
AATGCAGCCCACAGAATTCTTCCAGTCCCTGGGTGGGGACGGAGAAAGGAACGTTCAGATTGAGATGGCC
CATGGCACCACCACGCTCGCCTTCAAGTTCCAGCATGGAGTGATTGCAGCAGTGGATTCTCGGGCCTCAG
CTGGGTCCTACATTAGTGCCTTACGGGTGAACAAGGTGATTGAGATTAACCCTTACCTGCTTGGCACCAT
GTCTGGCTGTGCAGCAGACTGTCAGTACTGGGAGCGCCTGCTGGCCAAGGAATGCAGGCTGTACTATCTG
CGAAATGGAGAACGTATTTCAGTGTCGGCAGCCTCCAAGCTGCTGTCCAACATGATGTGCCAGTACCGGG
GCATGGGCCTCTCTATGGGCAGTATGATCTGTGGCTGGGATAAGAAGGGTCCTGGACTCTACTACGTGGA
TGAACATGGGACTCGGCTCTCAGGAAATATGTTCTCCACGGGTAGTGGGAACACTTATGCCTACGGGGTC
ATGGACAGTGGCTATCGGCCTAATCTTAGCCCTGAAGAGGCCTATGACCTTGGCCGCAGGGCTATTGCTT
ATGCCACTCACAGAGACAGCTATTCTGGAGGCGTTGTCAATATGTACCACATGAAGGAAGATGGTTGGGT
GAAAGTAGAAAGTACAGATGTCAGTGACCTGCTGCACCAGTACCGGGAAGCCAATCAATAA
